Addgene plasmid #62832: pHL1969
Purpose: Lim Lab plasmid: AmpR + PconNoHindM8::ryhB::Asp terminator + PLlacO-1::T710 hfq::T1 terminator + PLtetO-1m9::sodB::gfp::T1T2 terminator + ColE1
Depositing lab: Han Lim. Depositing organization: University of California, Berkeley. Publication: Paradoxical suppression of small RNA activity at high Hfq concentrations due to random-order binding. Sagawa S, Shin JE, Hussein R, Lim HN. Nucleic Acids Res. 2015 Aug 10. pii: gkv777. 10.1093/nar/gkv777 PubMed 26261213.
Backbone
  Vector backbone: unknown-ColE1 ori
  Backbone manufacturer: Lim Lab
  Vector type: Bacterial Expression, Synthetic Biology
Growth in bacteria
  Bacterial resistance: Ampicillin, 100 μg/mL
  Growth temperature: 37°C
  Growth strain: DH5alpha
  Copy number: Unknown
Gene/Insert 1
  Gene/Insert name: M8::ryhB leader
  Promoter: pConNoHind
  Cloning method: Unknown
  Sequencing primers: 5′ unknown; 3′ AspTerm
Gene/Insert 2
  Gene/Insert name: T710 hfq leader
  Promoter: pLlacO-1
  Cloning method: Unknown
  Sequencing primers: 5′ unknown; 3′ T1ter-rev
Gene/Insert 3
  Gene/Insert name: gfp
  Promoter: pLtetO-1
  Tag / fusion protein: m9::sodB leader (N terminal on insert)
  Cloning method: Unknown
  Sequencing primers: 5′ unknown; 3′ GFP-R
Terms and licenses: Academic/Nonprofit Terms; Industry Terms: Not Available to Industry
How to cite: pHL1969 was a gift from Han Lim (Addgene plasmid # 62832 ; http://n2t.net/addgene:62832 ; RRID:Addgene_62832)
