[The description below was written by a language model from this plasmid's Addgene catalogue record.]
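Description:
pHL1969 is a bacterial expression and synthetic biology plasmid built on a lab-made backbone that the record identifies only by its ColE1 origin of replication. It is maintained in E. coli under ampicillin selection (AmpR); the copy number is listed as unknown, and no feature table or size is provided.

The plasmid carries three independent expression modules that together reconstitute a small RNA regulatory circuit. The first places the small RNA gene ryhB under a promoter named PconNoHind (variant M8), apparently a constitutive promoter judging by its name, and ends in an Asp terminator. The second expresses hfq, encoding the RNA chaperone that mediates pairing between small RNAs and their mRNA targets, from the LacI-repressible PLlacO-1 promoter with a leader designated T710 (probably a T7 gene 10-type translation leader, though the record does not define it), followed by a T1 terminator. The third is the reporter: a sodB leader fused to the N terminus of gfp, driven by a PLtetO-1 variant (m9), a TetR-repressible promoter, and closed by T1T2 terminators. Because sodB mRNA is a well-known target of RyhB, GFP fluorescence reports the extent of Hfq-dependent silencing by the small RNA, while the lac-controlled promoter allows Hfq levels to be varied separately from target transcription.

The associated study examined how small RNA activity depends on Hfq concentration, including the paradoxical loss of silencing at high Hfq levels. This fits use of the plasmid as a tunable system for quantifying RyhB–sodB regulation.
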