>Addgene plasmid #62832 | pHL1969 | addgene partial sequence | sequence record 112158 | GFP-R 5'-CCATCTAATTCAACAAGAATTGGGACAAC-3'
GCATGCTCGCGGTACCTTTAATCAGGTTGTTCAGGTTAGTGACATAAGTCTGATGGTGCTTGCCGTAGTG
ATACTCGATGGTTTCCGCAGAAATGTGCGGTGCCAGAGCATCTTTAGCATATGGTAGTGCAGGTAATTCG
AATGACATTGCTACTCTCCTTTATTATTAATTTGCATACGTACAATAGCCTTATTGTGCGTATGGTCGAC
AGTCTCTCTATCACTGATAGGGATGTCAATCTCTATCACTGATAGGGACTCGAGGTGAAGACGAAAGGGC
CTCGTGATACGCCTATTTTTATAGGTTAATGTCATGATAATAATGGTTTCTTAGACGTCAGGTGGCACTT
TTCGGGGAAATGTGCGCGGAACCCCTATTTGTTTATTTTTCTAAATACATTCAAATATGTATCCGCTCAT
GAGACAATAACCCTGATAAATGCTTCAATAATATTGAAAAAGGAAGAGTATGAGTATTCAACATTTCCGT
GTCGCCCTTATTCCCTTTTTTGCGGCATTTTGCCTTCCTGTTTTTGCTCACCCAGAAACGCTGGTGAAAG
TAAAAGATGCTGAAGATCAGTTGGGTGCACGAGTGGGTTACATCGAACTGGATCTCAACAGCGGTAAGAT
CCTTGAGAGTTTTCGCCCCGAAGAACGTTTTCCAATGATGAGCACTTTTAAAGTTCTGCTATGTGGCGCG
GTATTATCCCGTATTGACGCCGGGCAAGAGCAACTCGGTCGCCGCATACACTATTCTCAGAATGACTTGG
TTGAGTACTCACCAGTCACAGAAAAGCATCTTACGGATGGCATGACAGTTAAGAGAATTATGCAGTGCTG
CCATAACCCATGAGTGAAAACACTGCGGCCAACTTACTTCTGACAACGATCGGAGGACCGAAGGAGCTAA
