>Addgene plasmid #62832 | pHL1969 | addgene partial sequence | sequence record 115354 | GFP-F 5'-GGTCCTTCTTGAGTTTGTAAC-3'
AAAGCTAGCTTGGCTGTTTTGGCGGATGAGAGAAGATTTTCAGCCTGATACAGATTAAATCAGAACGCAG
AAGCGGTCTGATAAAACAGAATTTGCCTGGCGGCAGTAGCGCGGTGGTCCCACCTGACCCCATGCCGAAC
TCAGAAGTGAAACGCCGTAGCGCCGATGGTAGTGTGGGGTCTCCCCATGCGAGAGTAGGGAACTGCCAGG
CATCAAATAAAACGAAAGGCTCAGTCGAAAGACTGGGCCTTTCGTTTTATCTGTTGTTTGTCGGTGAACG
CTCTCCTGAGTAGGACAAATCCGCCGCCCTAGACCTAGGGCGTTCGGCTGCGGCGAGCGGTATCAGCTCA
CTCAAAGGCGGTAATACGGTTATCCACAGAATCAGGGGATAACGCAGGAAAGAACATGTGAGCAAAAGGC
CAGCAAAAGGCCAGGAACCGTAAAAAGGCCGCGTTGCTGGCGTTTTTCCATAGGCTCCGCCCCCCTGACG
AGCATCACAAAAATCGACGCTCAAGTCAGAGGTGGCGAAACCCGACAGGACTATAAAGATACCAGGCGTT
TCCCCCTGGAAGCTCCCTCGTGCGCTCTCCTGTTCCGACCCTGCCGCTTACCGGATACCTGTCCGCCTTT
CTCCCTTCGGGAAGCGTGGCGCTTTCTCATAGCTCACGCTGTAGGTATCTCAGTTCGGTGTAGGTCGTTC
GCTCCAAGCTGGGCTGTGTGCACGAACCCCCCGTTCAGCCCGACCGCTGCGCCTTATCCGGTAACTATCG
TCTTGAGTCCAACCCGGTAAGACACGACTTATCGCCACTGGCAGCAGCCACTGGTAAAGGATTAGCAGAG
CGAGGTATGTAGGCGGTGCTACAGAGTNCTTGAAGTGGTGGCCTAACTACGGCTACACTAGAAGGACAGT
ATTTGGTATCTGCGCTCTGCTGAAGCCAGTT
