>Addgene plasmid #62832 | pHL1969 | addgene partial sequence | sequence record 119012 | rrnB-T1-term-F 5'-ACGAAAGGCTCAGTCGAAAG-3'
AATCCGCCGCCCTAGACCTAGGGCGTTCGGCTGCGGCGAGCGGTATCAGCTCACTCAAAGGCGGTAATAC
GGTTATCCACAGAATCAGGGGATAACGCAGGAAAGAACATGTGAGCAAAAGGCCAGCAAAAGGCCAGGAA
CCGTAAAAAGGCCGCGTTGCTGGCGTTTTTCCATAGGCTCCGCCCCCCTGACGAGCATCACAAAAATCGA
CGCTCAAGTCAGAGGTGGCGAAACCCGACAGGACTATAAAGATACCAGGCGTTTCCCCCTGGAAGCTCCC
TCGTGCGCTCTCCTGTTCCGACCCTGCCGCTTACCGGATACCTGTCCGCCTTTCTCCCTTCGGGAAGCGT
GGCGCTTTCTCATAGCTCACGCTGTAGGTATCTCAGTTCGGTGTAGGTCGTTCGCTCCAAGCTGGGCTGT
GTGCACGAACCCCCCGTTCAGCCCGACCGCTGCGCCTTATCCGGTAACTATCGTCTTGAGTCCAACCCGG
TAAGACACGACTTATCGCCACTGGCAGCAGCCACTGGTAACAGGATTAGCAGAGCGAGGTATGTAGGCGG
TGCTACAGAGTTCTTGAAGTGGTGGCCTAACTACGGCTACACTAGAAGGACAGTATTTGGTATCTGCGCT
CTGCTGAAGCCAGTTACCTTCGGAAAAAGAGTTGGTAGCTCTTGATCCGGCAAACAAACCACCGCTGGTA
